Addgene plasmid #168890: pEntry_SARS-CoV-2-nsp13
Purpose: Gateway-compatible Entry vector
Depositing lab: Pascal Falter-Braun. Depositing organization: Helmholtz Munich. Publication: A resource of human coronavirus protein-coding sequences in a flexible, multipurpose Gateway Entry clone collection. Weller B, Lin CW, Pogoutse O, Sauer M, Marin-de la Rosa N, Strobel A, Young V, Knapp JJ, Rayhan A, Falter C, Kim DK, Roth FP, Falter-Braun P. G3 (Bethesda). 2023 Jul 5;13(7):jkad105. doi: 10.1093/g3journal/jkad105. PubMed 37267226.
Backbone
  Vector backbone: pENTR223.1*SfiI
  Backbone size w/o insert (bp): 2800
  Vector type: Gateway-compatible Entry vector
Growth in bacteria
  Bacterial resistance: Spectinomycin, 50 μg/mL
  Growth temperature: 37°C
  Growth strain: DH5alpha
  Copy number: High Copy
Gene/Insert
  Gene/Insert name: SARS-CoV-2-nsp13 (alt name: nsp13)
  Species: Other
  Insert size (bp): 1803
  Entrez Gene: ORF1ab (a.k.a. GU280_gp01)
  Cloning method: Restriction Enzyme; 5′ cloning site SfiI (unknown if destroyed); 3′ cloning site SfiI (unknown if destroyed)
  Sequencing primers: 5′ M13 uni (-21); 3′ M13 rev (-29)
Resource information
  A portion of this plasmid was derived from a plasmid made by: Synthesized by Twist Bioscience
Terms and licenses: Academic/Nonprofit Terms; Industry Terms: Not Available to Industry
Depositor comments: 5'-linker: SfiI-BamHI-ATG-BamHI (GGCCGTCAaggccaggatccatgggatcc), 3'-linker: PacI-TAA-AsiSI-SfiI (cttaatTAAgacgcgatcgcggcctcatGGGCC).
How to cite: pEntry_SARS-CoV-2-nsp13 was a gift from Pascal Falter-Braun (Addgene plasmid # 168890 ; http://n2t.net/addgene:168890 ; RRID:Addgene_168890)
