[The description below was written by a language model from this plasmid's Addgene catalogue record and pLannotate feature annotations shown in this document.]
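Description:
pEntry_SARS-CoV-2-nsp13 is a Gateway-compatible Entry clone built on the pENTR223.1 backbone (SfiI-adapted version, about 2.8 kb), carrying the 1,803 bp coding sequence for nsp13 of SARS-CoV-2, one of the mature products of the ORF1ab replicase polyprotein. The sequenced plasmid is 4,652 nt. It is a bacterial cloning vector only: it replicates in E. coli from a high-copy ColE1/pUC-type origin and is selected with spectinomycin through the aadA (SmR) aminoglycoside adenylyltransferase gene, which sits downstream of a fragment of a class 1 integron Pc promoter. Short lacI, lacZα and gentamicin-resistance fragments in the annotation are non-functional backbone remnants.

The synthesized insert was cloned between SfiI sites and lies between attL1 and attL2, so an LR Clonase reaction can transfer it in a defined orientation into any attR-containing Destination vector for expression, tagging or interaction assays. According to the depositor, the 5′ linker supplies BamHI sites flanking an ATG start codon, needed because nsp13 is normally released from a polyprotein and has no initiator of its own, and the 3′ linker supplies a TAA stop codon between PacI and AsiSI sites; these restriction sites presumably allow the start or stop to be removed for fusion formats. The automated annotation labels the ORF as a fragment of the SARS-CoV replicase polyprotein and quotes a 2′-O-methyltransferase function, but that text reflects the homologous polyprotein entry as a whole, not nsp13 specifically. rrnB T1 and T2 terminators upstream of attL1 insulate the insert from read-through transcription, and a T7 promoter lies just outside attL2, pointing back toward the insert. No promoter for expressing the ORF is present. The plasmid belongs to a collection of human coronavirus ORF Entry clones.
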