Features (pLannotate 1.2.2; 12 found; start..end, strand, type, name):
    717..809     +  CDS            lacI (fragment): lac repressor; lacI; The lac repressor binds to the lac operator to inhibit transcription in E. coli. This inhibition can be relieved by adding lactose or isopropyl-β-D-thiogalactopyranoside (IPTG).
    864..891     -  terminator     rrnB T2 terminator: transcription terminator T2 from the E. coli rrnB gene
   1023..1066    +  terminator     rrnB T1 terminator: Escherichia coli rrnB; transcription terminator T1 from the E. coli rrnB gene
   1113..1149    -  CDS            lacZα (fragment): LacZα fragment of β-galactosidase; lacZ fragment
   1165..1261    +  protein_bind   attL1: mutant version of attL; recombination site for the Gateway® LR reaction LR Clonase™
   1294..3096    +  CDS            rep (fragment): R1AB_SARS - Experimental evidence at protein level: Swiss-Prot protein existence level 1. [2'-O-methyltransferase]: Methyltransferase that mediates mRNA cap 2'-O-ribose methylation to the 5'-cap structure of viral mRNAs. N7-methyl guanosine cap is a prerequisite for binding of nsp16. Therefore plays an essential role in viral mRNAs cap methylation which is essential to evade immune system. From Severe acute respiratory syndrome coronavirus (SARS-CoV).
   3128..3226    -  protein_bind   attL2: mutant version of attL; recombination site for the Gateway® LR reaction LR Clonase™
   3244..3262    -  promoter       T7 promoter: promoter for bacteriophage T7 RNA polymerase
   3452..3475    +  promoter       Pc promoter (fragment): intI1 (promoter lies within the coding sequence); class 1 integron promoter
   3651..3707    +  CDS            GmR (fragment): gentamycin acetyltransferase; aacC1; confers resistance to gentamycin
   3714..4505    +  CDS            SmR: aminoglycoside adenylyltransferase (Murphy, 1985); aadA; confers resistance to spectinomycin and streptomycin
   4598..534     +  rep_origin     ori (across the origin): high-copy-number ColE1/pMB1/pBR322/pUC origin of replication
>Addgene plasmid #168890 | pEntry_SARS-CoV-2-nsp13 | addgene full sequence | sequence record 445159 | Addgene NGS Result
CTACCAGCGGTGGTTTGTTTGCCGGATCAAGAGCTACCAACTCTTTTTCCGAAGGTAACTGGCTTCAGCA
GAGCGCAGATACCAAATACTGTTCTTCTAGTGTAGCCGTAGTTAGGCCACCACTTCAAGAACTCTGTAGC
ACCGCCTACATACCTCGCTCTGCTAATCCTGTTACCAGTGGCTGCTGCCAGTGGCGATAAGTCGTGTCTT
ACCGGGTTGGACTCAAGACGATAGTTACCGGATAAGGCGCAGCGGTCGGGCTGAACGGGGGGTTCGTGCA
CACAGCCCAGCTTGGAGCGAACGACCTACACCGAACTGAGATACCTACAGCGTGAGCTATGAGAAAGCGC
CACGCTTCCCGAAGGGAGAAAGGCGGACAGGTATCCGGTAAGCGGCAGGGTCGGAACAGGAGAGCGCACG
AGGGAGCTTCCAGGGGGAAACGCCTGGTATCTTTATAGTCCTGTCGGGTTTCGCCACCTCTGACTTGAGC
GTCGATTTTTGTGATGCTCGTCAGGGGGGCGGAGCCTATGGAAAAACGCCAGCAACGCGGCCTTTTTACG
GTTCCTGGCCTTTTGCTGGCCTTTTGCTCACATGTTCTTTCCTGCGTTATCCCCTGATTCTGTGGATAAC
CGTATTACCGCCTTTGAGTGAGCTGATACCGCTCGCCGCAGCCGAACGACCGAGCGCAGCGAGTCAGTGA
GCGAGGAAGCGGAAGAGCGCCCAATACGCAAACCGCCTCTCCCCGCGCGTTGGCCGATTCATTAATGCAG
CTGGCACGACAGGTTTCCCGACTGGAAAGCGGGCAGTGAGCGCAACGCAATTAATACGCGTACCGCTAGC
CAGGAAGAGTTTGTAGAAACGCAAAAAGGCCATCCGTCAGGATGGCCTTCTGCTTAGTTTGATGCCTGGC
AGTTTATGGCGGGCGTCCTGCCCGCCACCCTCCGGGCCGTTGCTTCACAACGTTCAAATCCGCTCCCGGC
GGATTTGTCCTACTCAGGAGAGCGTTCACCGACAAACAACAGATAAAACGAAAGGCCCAGTCTTCCGACT
GAGCCTTTCGTTTTATTTGATGCCTGGCAGTTCCCTACTCTCGCGTTAACGCTAGCATGGATGTTTTCCC
AGTCACGACGTTGTAAAACGACGGCCAGTCTTAAGCTCGGGCCCCAAATAATGATTTTATTTTGACTGAT
AGTGACCTGTTCGTTGCAACAAATTGATGAGCAATGCTTTTTTATAATGCCAACTTTGTACAAAAAAGCA
GAAGGGCCGTCAAGGCCAGGATCCATGGGATCCGCTGTTGGGGCTTGTGTTCTTTGCAATTCACAGACTT
CATTAAGATGTGGTGCTTGCATACGTAGACCATTCTTATGTTGTAAATGCTGTTACGACCATGTCATATC
AACATCACATAAATTAGTCTTGTCTGTTAATCCGTATGTTTGCAATGCTCCAGGTTGTGATGTCACAGAT
GTGACTCAACTTTACTTAGGAGGTATGAGCTATTATTGTAAATCACATAAACCACCCATTAGTTTTCCAT
TGTGTGCTAATGGACAAGTTTTTGGTTTATATAAAAATACATGTGTTGGTAGCGATAATGTTACTGACTT
TAATGCAATTGCAACATGTGACTGGACAAATGCTGGTGATTACATTTTAGCTAACACCTGTACTGAAAGA
CTCAAGCTTTTTGCAGCAGAAACGCTCAAAGCTACTGAGGAGACATTTAAACTGTCTTATGGTATTGCTA
CTGTACGTGAAGTGCTGTCTGACAGAGAATTACATCTTTCATGGGAAGTTGGTAAACCTAGACCACCACT
TAACCGAAATTATGTCTTTACTGGTTATCGTGTAACTAAAAACAGTAAAGTACAAATAGGAGAGTACACC
TTTGAAAAAGGTGACTATGGTGATGCTGTTGTTTACCGAGGTACAACAACTTACAAATTAAATGTTGGTG
ATTATTTTGTGCTGACATCACATACAGTAATGCCATTAAGTGCACCTACACTAGTGCCACAAGAGCACTA
TGTTAGAATTACTGGCTTATACCCAACACTCAATATCTCAGATGAGTTTTCTAGCAATGTTGCAAATTAT
CAAAAGGTTGGTATGCAAAAGTATTCTACACTCCAGGGACCACCTGGTACTGGTAAGAGTCATTTTGCTA
TTGGCCTAGCTCTCTACTACCCTTCTGCTCGCATAGTGTATACAGCTTGCTCTCATGCCGCTGTTGATGC
ACTATGTGAGAAGGCATTAAAATATTTGCCTATAGATAAATGTAGTAGAATTATACCTGCACGTGCTCGT
GTAGAGTGTTTTGATAAATTCAAAGTGAATTCAACATTAGAACAGTATGTCTTTTGTACTGTAAATGCAT
TGCCTGAGACGACAGCAGATATAGTTGTCTTTGATGAAATTTCAATGGCCACAAATTATGATTTGAGTGT
TGTCAATGCCAGATTACGTGCTAAGCACTATGTGTACATTGGCGACCCTGCTCAATTACCTGCACCACGC
ACATTGCTAACTAAGGGCACACTAGAACCAGAATATTTCAATTCAGTGTGTAGACTTATGAAAACTATAG
GTCCAGACATGTTCCTCGGAACTTGTCGGCGTTGTCCTGCTGAAATTGTTGACACTGTGAGTGCTTTGGT
TTATGATAATAAGCTTAAAGCACATAAAGACAAATCAGCTCAATGCTTTAAAATGTTTTATAAGGGTGTT
ATCACGCATGATGTTTCATCTGCAATTAACAGGCCACAAATAGGCGTGGTAAGAGAATTCCTTACACGTA
ACCCTGCTTGGAGAAAAGCTGTCTTTATTTCACCTTATAATTCACAGAATGCTGTAGCCTCAAAGATTTT
GGGACTACCAACTCAAACTGTTGATTCATCACAGGGCTCAGAATATGACTATGTCATATTCACTCAAACC
ACTGAAACAGCTCACTCTTGTAATGTAAACAGATTTAATGTTGCTATTACCAGAGCAAAAGTAGGCATAC
TTTGCATAATGTCTGATAGAGACCTTTATGACAAGTTGCAATTTACAAGTCTTGAAATTCCACGTAGGAA
TGTGGCAACTTTACAACTTAATTAAGACGCGATCGCGGCCTCATGGGCCCAGCTTTCTTGTACAAAGTTG
GCATTATAAAAAATAATTGCTCATCAATTTGTTGCAACGAACAGGTCACTATCAGTCAAAATAAAATCAT
TATTTGCCATCCAGCTGATATCCCCTATAGTGAGTCGTATTACATGGTCATAGCTGTTTCCTGGCAGCTC
TGGCCCGTGTCTCAAAATCTCTGATGTTACATTGCACAAGATAAAAATATATCATCATGCCTCCTCTAGA
CCAGCCAGGACAGAAATGCCTCGACTTCGCTGCTACCCAAGGTTGCCGGGTGACGCACACCGTGGAAACG
GATGAAGGCACGAACCCAGTGGACATAAGCCTGTTCGGTTCGTAAGCTGTAATGCAAGTAGCGTATGCGC
TCACGCAACTGGTCCAGAACCTTGACCGAACGCAGCGGTGGTAACGGCGCAGTGGCGGTTTTCATGGCTT
GTTATGACTGTTTTTTTGGGGTACAGTCTATGCCTCGGGCATCCAAGCAGCAAGCGCGTTACGCCGTGGG
TCGATGTTTGATGTTATGGAGCAGCAACGATGTTACGCAGCAGGGCAGTCGCCCTAAAACAAAGTTAAAC
ATTATGAGGGAAGCGGTGATCGCCGAAGTATCGACTCAACTATCAGAGGTAGTTGGCGTCATCGAGCGCC
ATCTCGAACCGACGTTGCTGGCCGTACATTTGTACGGCTCCGCAGTGGATGGCGGCCTGAAGCCACACAG
TGATATTGATTTGCTGGTTACGGTGACCGTAAGGCTTGATGAAACAACGCGGCGAGCTTTGATCAACGAC
CTTTTGGAAACTTCGGCTTCCCCTGGAGAGAGCGAGATTCTCCGCGCTGTAGAAGTCACCATTGTTGTGC
ACGACGACATCATTCCGTGGCGTTATCCAGCTAAGCGCGAACTGCAATTTGGAGAATGGCAGCGCAATGA
CATTCTTGCAGGTATCTTCGAGCCAGCCACGATCGACATTGATCTGGCTATCTTGCTGACAAAAGCAAGA
GAACATAGCGTTGCCTTGGTAGGTCCAGCGGCGGAGGAACTCTTTGATCCGGTTCCTGAACAGGATCTAT
TTGAGGCGCTAAATGAAACCTTAACGCTATGGAACTCGCCGCCCGACTGGGCTGGCGATGAGCGAAATGT
AGTGCTTACGTTGTCCCGCATTTGGTACAGCGCAGTAACCGGCAAAATCGCGCCGAAGGATGTCGCTGCC
GACTGGGCAATGGAGCGCCTGCCGGCCCAGTATCAGCCCGTCATACTTGAAGCTAGACAGGCTTATCTTG
GACAAGAAGAAGATCGCTTGGCCTCGCGCGCAGATCAGTTGGAAGAATTTGTCCACTACGTGAAAGGCGA
GATCACCAAGGTAGTCGGCAAATAACCCTCGAGCCACCCATGACCAAAATCCCTTAACGTGAGTTACGCG
TCGTTCCACTGAGCGTCAGACCCCGTAGAAAAGATCAAAGGATCTTCTTGAGATCCTTTTTTTCTGCGCG
TAATCTGCTGCTTGCAAACAAAAAAACCACCG
