>Addgene plasmid #168890 | pEntry_SARS-CoV-2-nsp13 | depositor partial sequence | sequence record 327344 | gene-specific Insert sequence
GCTGTTGGGGCTTGTGTTCTTTGCAATTCACAGACTTCATTAAGATGTGGTGCTTGCATACGTAGACCAT
TCTTATGTTGTAAATGCTGTTACGACCATGTCATATCAACATCACATAAATTAGTCTTGTCTGTTAATCC
GTATGTTTGCAATGCTCCAGGTTGTGATGTCACAGATGTGACTCAACTTTACTTAGGAGGTATGAGCTAT
TATTGTAAATCACATAAACCACCCATTAGTTTTCCATTGTGTGCTAATGGACAAGTTTTTGGTTTATATA
AAAATACATGTGTTGGTAGCGATAATGTTACTGACTTTAATGCAATTGCAACATGTGACTGGACAAATGC
TGGTGATTACATTTTAGCTAACACCTGTACTGAAAGACTCAAGCTTTTTGCAGCAGAAACGCTCAAAGCT
ACTGAGGAGACATTTAAACTGTCTTATGGTATTGCTACTGTACGTGAAGTGCTGTCTGACAGAGAATTAC
ATCTTTCATGGGAAGTTGGTAAACCTAGACCACCACTTAACCGAAATTATGTCTTTACTGGTTATCGTGT
AACTAAAAACAGTAAAGTACAAATAGGAGAGTACACCTTTGAAAAAGGTGACTATGGTGATGCTGTTGTT
TACCGAGGTACAACAACTTACAAATTAAATGTTGGTGATTATTTTGTGCTGACATCACATACAGTAATGC
CATTAAGTGCACCTACACTAGTGCCACAAGAGCACTATGTTAGAATTACTGGCTTATACCCAACACTCAA
TATCTCAGATGAGTTTTCTAGCAATGTTGCAAATTATCAAAAGGTTGGTATGCAAAAGTATTCTACACTC
CAGGGACCACCTGGTACTGGTAAGAGTCATTTTGCTATTGGCCTAGCTCTCTACTACCCTTCTGCTCGCA
TAGTGTATACAGCTTGCTCTCATGCCGCTGTTGATGCACTATGTGAGAAGGCATTAAAATATTTGCCTAT
AGATAAATGTAGTAGAATTATACCTGCACGTGCTCGTGTAGAGTGTTTTGATAAATTCAAAGTGAATTCA
ACATTAGAACAGTATGTCTTTTGTACTGTAAATGCATTGCCTGAGACGACAGCAGATATAGTTGTCTTTG
ATGAAATTTCAATGGCCACAAATTATGATTTGAGTGTTGTCAATGCCAGATTACGTGCTAAGCACTATGT
GTACATTGGCGACCCTGCTCAATTACCTGCACCACGCACATTGCTAACTAAGGGCACACTAGAACCAGAA
TATTTCAATTCAGTGTGTAGACTTATGAAAACTATAGGTCCAGACATGTTCCTCGGAACTTGTCGGCGTT
GTCCTGCTGAAATTGTTGACACTGTGAGTGCTTTGGTTTATGATAATAAGCTTAAAGCACATAAAGACAA
ATCAGCTCAATGCTTTAAAATGTTTTATAAGGGTGTTATCACGCATGATGTTTCATCTGCAATTAACAGG
CCACAAATAGGCGTGGTAAGAGAATTCCTTACACGTAACCCTGCTTGGAGAAAAGCTGTCTTTATTTCAC
CTTATAATTCACAGAATGCTGTAGCCTCAAAGATTTTGGGACTACCAACTCAAACTGTTGATTCATCACA
GGGCTCAGAATATGACTATGTCATATTCACTCAAACCACTGAAACAGCTCACTCTTGTAATGTAAACAGA
TTTAATGTTGCTATTACCAGAGCAAAAGTAGGCATACTTTGCATAATGTCTGATAGAGACCTTTATGACA
AGTTGCAATTTACAAGTCTTGAAATTCCACGTAGGAATGTGGCAACTTTACAA
